>Addgene plasmid #191585 | E1_pENTR_L1-L4_HD_G1397-DddtoxA-N | addgene full sequence | sequence record 379225 | Addgene NGS Result
TGTGGATAACCGTATTACCGCCTTTGAGTGAGCTGATACCGCTCGCCGCAGCCGAACGACCGAGCGCAGC
GAGTCAGTGAGCGAGGAAGCGGAAGAGCGCCCAATACGCAAACCGCCTCTCCCCGCGCGTTGGCCGATTC
ATTAATGCAGCTGGCACGACAGGTTTCCCGACTGGAAAGCGGGCAGTGAGCGCAACGCAATTAATACGCG
TACCGCTAGCCAGGAAGAGTTTGTAGAAACGCAAAAAGGCCATCCGTCAGGATGGCCTTCTGCTTAGTTT
GATGCCTGGCAGTTTATGGCGGGCGTCCTGCCCGCCACCCTCCGGGCCGTTGCTTCACAACGTTCAAATC
CGCTCCCGGCGGATTTGTCCTACTCAGGAGAGCGTTCACCGACAAACAACAGATAAAACGAAAGGCCCAG
TCTTCCGACTGAGCCTTTCGTTTTATTTGATGCCTGGCAGTTCCCTACTCTCGCGTTAACGCTAGCATGG
ATGTTTTCCCAGTCACGACGTTGTAAAACGACGGCCAGTCTTAAGCTCGGGCCCCAAATAATGATTTTAT
TTTGACTGATAGTGACCTGTTCGTTGCAACAAATTGATGAGCAATGCTTTTTTATAATGCCAACTTTGTA
CAAAAAAGCAGGCTTTTACCCATACGATGTTCCAGATTACGCTGATATCGCCGATCTACGCACGCTCGGC
TACAGCCAGCAGCAACAGGAGAAGATCAAACCGAAGGTTCGTTCGACAGTGGCGCAGCACCACGAGGCAC
TGGTCGGCCACGGGTTTACACACGCGCACATCGTTGCGTTAAGCCAACACCCGGCAGCGTTAGGGACCGT
CGCTGTCAAGTATCAGGACATGATCGCAGCGTTGCCAGAGGCGACACACGAAGCGATCGTTGGCGTCGGC
AAACAGTGGTCCGGCGCACGCGCTCTGGAGGCCTTGCTCACGGTGGCGGGAGAGTTGAGAGGTCCACCGT
TACAGTTGGACACAGGCCAACTTCTCAAGATTGCAAAACGTGGCGGCGTGACCGCAGTGGAGGCAGTGCA
TGCATGGCGCAATGCACTGACGGGTGCCCCGCTCAAGGAGACGGGCGCCGCTACAGGGCGCGTCCCATTC
GCCATTCAGGCTGCGCAACTGTTGGGAAGGGCGATCGGTGCGGGCCTCTTCGCTATTACGCCAGCTGGCG
AAAGGGGGATGTGCTGCAAGGCGATTAAGTTGGGTAACGCCAGGGTTTTCCCAGTCACGACGTTGTAAAA
CGACGGCCAGTGAGCGCGCGTAATACGACTCACTATAGGGCGAATTGGGTACCGGGCCCCCCCTCGAGGC
CCTCCAGCTTTTGTTCCCTTTAGTGAGGGTTAATTGCGCGCTTGGCGTAATCATGGTCATAGCTGTTTCC
TGTGTGAAATTGTTATCCGCTCACAATTCCACACAACATACGAGCCGGAAGCATAAAGTGTAAAGCCTGG
GGTGCCTAATGAGTGAGCTAACTCACATTAATTGCGTTGCGCTCACTGCCCGCTTTCCACCGGTCGTCTC
CACCCCTGAGCAGGTAGTGGCTATTGCATCCCACGACGGGGGCAGACCCGCACTGGAGTCAATTGTTGCC
CAGTTATCTCGCCCTGATCCGGCGTTGGCCGCGTTGACCAACGACCACCTCGTCGCCTTGGCCTGCCTCG
GCGGGCGTCCTGCGCTGGATGCAGTGAAAAAGGGATTGGGGGGGTCTGGATCGTATGCTTTAGGACCGTA
TCAGATCTCAGCTCCACAATTGCCTGCATATAACGGACAAACTGTTGGGACCTTTTACTACGTTAACGAT
GCTGGTGGATTGGAGTCCAAAGTGTTCTCTTCTGGTGGCCCAACTCCATATCCCAATTATGCGAATGCAG
GCCATGTTGAAGGTCAATCAGCCCTATTCATGAGAGATAACGGAATAAGTGAAGGACTGGTGTTTCACAA
CAATCCAGAAGGTACTTGTGGATTTTGCGTAAACATGACTGAGACACTTCTCCCAGAAAATGCCAAGATG
ACAGTTGTACCTCCTGAAGGTTCTGGTGGATCGACAAACCTTTCAGACATTATCGAGAAAGAGACAGGCA
AACAGCTAGTGATTCAAGAGTCCATTCTCATGCTTCCCGAAGAAGTTGAGGAAGTCATTGGGAATAAGCC
GGAAAGTGACATACTCGTTCATACGGCTTACGATGAGAGCACGGATGAGAATGTCATGTTGCTTACCAGT
GATGCACCTGAATACAAACCTTGGGCTTTAGTCATCCAGGACAGCAATGGTGAGAACAAGATCAAGATGC
TGTGATAACTCGAGCGATCCTCTAGACACCCAACTTTTCTATACAAAGTTGGCATTATAAGAAAGCATTG
CTTATCAATTTGTTGCAACGAACAGGTCACTATCAGTCAAAATAAAATCATTATTTGCCATCCAGCTGCA
GGGCGGCCGCCCCTATAGTGAGTCGTATTACATGGTCATAGCTGTTTCCTGGCAGCTCTGGCCCGTGTCT
CAAAATCTCTGATGTTACATTGCACAAGATAAAAATATATCATCATGAACAATAAAACTGTCTGCTTACA
TAAACAGTAATACAAGGGGTGTTATGAGCCATATTCAACGGGAAACGTCGAGGCCGCGATTAAATTCCAA
CATGGATGCTGATTTATATGGGTATAAATGGGCTCGCGATAATGTCGGGCAATCAGGTGCGACAATCTAT
CGCTTGTATGGGAAGCCCGATGCGCCAGAGTTGTTTCTGAAACATGGCAAAGGTAGCGTTGCCAATGATG
TTACAGATGAGATGGTCAGACTAAACTGGCTGACGGAATTTATGCCTCTTCCGACCATCAAGCATTTTAT
CCGTACTCCTGATGATGCATGGTTACTCACCACTGCGATCCCCGGAAAAACAGCATTCCAGGTATTAGAA
GAATATCCTGATTCAGGTGAAAATATTGTTGATGCGCTGGCAGTGTTCCTGCGCCGGTTGCATTCGATTC
CTGTTTGTAATTGTCCTTTTAACAGCGATCGCGTATTTCGCCTTGCTCAGGCGCAATCACGAATGAATAA
CGGTTTGGTTGATGCGAGTGATTTTGATGACGAGCGTAATGGCTGGCCTGTTGAACAAGTCTGGAAAGAA
ATGCATAAACTTTTGCCATTCTCACCGGATTCAGTCGTCACTCATGGTGATTTCTCACTTGATAACCTTA
TTTTTGACGAGGGGAAATTAATAGGTTGTATTGATGTTGGACGAGTCGGAATCGCAGACCGATACCAGGA
TCTTGCCATCCTATGGAACTGCCTCGGTGAGTTTTCTCCTTCATTACAGAAACGGCTTTTTCAAAAATAT
GGTATTGATAATCCTGATATGAATAAATTGCAGTTTCATTTGATGCTCGATGAGTTTTTCTAATCAGAAT
TGGTTAATTGGTTGTAACACTGGCAGAGCATTACGCTGACTTGACGGGACGGCGCAAGCTCATGACCAAA
ATCCCTTAACGTGAGTTACGCGTCGTTCCACTGAGCGTCAGACCCCGTAGAAAAGATCAAAGGATCTTCT
TGAGATCCTTTTTTTCTGCGCGTAATCTGCTGCTTGCAAACAAAAAAACCACCGCTACCAGCGGTGGTTT
GTTTGCCGGATCAAGAGCTACCAACTCTTTTTCCGAAGGTAACTGGCTTCAGCAGAGCGCAGATACCAAA
TACTGTTCTTCTAGTGTAGCCGTAGTTAGGCCACCACTTCAAGAACTCTGTAGCACCGCCTACATACCTC
GCTCTGCTAATCCTGTTACCAGTGGCTGCTGCCAGTGGCGATAAGTCGTGTCTTACCGGGTTGGACTCAA
GACGATAGTTACCGGATAAGGCGCAGCGGTCGGGCTGAACGGGGGGTTCGTGCACACAGCCCAGCTTGGA
GCGAACGACCTACACCGAACTGAGATACCTACAGCGTGAGCTATGAGAAAGCGCCACGCTTCCCGAAGGG
AGAAAGGCGGACAGGTATCCGGTAAGCGGCATGGTCGGAACAGGAGAGCGCACGAGGGAGCTTCCAGGGG
GAAACGCCTGGTATCTTTATAGTCCTGTCGGGTTTCGCCACCTCTGACTTGAGCGTCGATTTTTGTGATG
CTCGTCAGGGGGGCGGAGCCTATGGAAAAACGCCAGCAACGCGGCCTTTTTACGGTTCCTGGCCTTTTGC
TGGCCTTTTGCTCACATGTTCTTTCCTGCGTTATCCCCTGATTC
Features (pLannotate 1.2.2; 23 found; start..end, strand, type, name):
      1..95      +  rep_origin     RSF ori (fragment): Plasmids containing the RSF 1030 origin of replication can be propagated in E. coli cells that contain additional plasmids with compatible origins.
     97..189     +  CDS            lacI (fragment): lac repressor; lacI; The lac repressor binds to the lac operator to inhibit transcription in E. coli. This inhibition can be relieved by adding lactose or isopropyl-β-D-thiogalactopyranoside (IPTG).
    244..271     -  terminator     rrnB T2 terminator: transcription terminator T2 from the E. coli rrnB gene
    403..446     +  terminator     rrnB T1 terminator: Escherichia coli rrnB; transcription terminator T1 from the E. coli rrnB gene
    493..529     -  CDS            lacZα (fragment): LacZα fragment of β-galactosidase; lacZ fragment
    545..644     +  protein_bind   attL1: mutant version of attL; recombination site for the Gateway® LR reaction LR Clonase™
    647..673     +  CDS            3xHA (fragment): three tandem HA epitope tags
    683..1093    +  CDS            avrXa10 (fragment): AVX10_XANOO - Experimental evidence at protein level: Swiss-Prot protein existence level 1. Avirulence protein. Induces the hypersensitive response (HR)in rice plants carrying the resistance gene Xa10. Activity depends on the presence of the core repeat domains; replacement with repeat domains from other proteins (AvrBs3 of X.euvesicatoria (AC P14727) or AvrXa7 of this organism) does not elicit the HR. Probably acts as a transcription factor in its host plant (rice) to induce plant resistance or disease. From Xanthomonas oryzae pv. oryzae.
   1095..1113    -  rep_origin     f1 ori (fragment): f1 bacteriophage origin of replication; arrow indicates direction of (+) strand synthesis
   1118..1273    -  CDS            lacZα (fragment): LacZα fragment of β-galactosidase; lacZ fragment
   1281..1299    +  promoter       T7 promoter: promoter for bacteriophage T7 RNA polymerase
   1308..1329    -  misc_feature   MCS (fragment): pBluescript multiple cloning site
   1347..1365    -  promoter       T3 promoter: promoter for bacteriophage T3 RNA polymerase
   1410..1426    -  protein_bind   lac operator: The lac repressor binds to the lac operator to inhibit transcription in E. coli. This inhibition can be relieved by adding lactose or isopropyl-β-D-thiogalactopyranoside (IPTG). lac repressor encoded by lacI
   1434..1464    -  promoter       lac promoter: promoter for the E. coli lac operon
   1479..1500    -  protein_bind   CAP binding site: CAP binding activates transcription in the presence of cAMP. E. coli catabolite activator protein
   1599..1718    +  CDS            avrBs3 (fragment): AVRB3_XANEU - Experimental evidence at protein level: Swiss-Prot protein existence level 1. Avirulence protein. Acts as a transcription factor in C.annuum plants. In susceptible plants lacking the Bs3 resistance gene induces expression of a number of genes, including genes homologous to a family of auxin-induced genes, alpha-expansin genes, pectate lyase, anthocyanidin glucoside rhamnosyl transferase and at least one transcription factor, UPA20. Their expression leads to plant hypertrophy in mesophyll cells, probably mainly mediated by UPA20 (PubMed:17962565). In resistant plants induces the h
   1719..2054    +  CDS            dddA (fragment): DDDA_BURC1 - Experimental evidence at protein level: Swiss-Prot protein existence level 1. Toxic component of a toxin-immunity protein module, which functions as a cellular contact-dependent growth inhibition (CDI) system. CDI modules allow bacteria to communicate with and inhibit the growth of closely related neighboring bacteria in a contact-dependent fashion. Bacteria that have this module inhibit or kill bacteria without it, giving them a growth advantage. Probably specifically inhibited by cognate immunity protein DddI (Probable). The C-terminal 163 residue fragment has double-stranded DN
   2064..2312    +  CDS            UGI: UNGI_BPPB2 - Experimental evidence at protein level: Swiss-Prot protein existence level 1. This protein binds specifically and reversibly to the host uracil-DNA glycosylase, preventing removal of uracil residues from PBS2 DNA by the host uracil-excision repair system. From Bacillus phage PBS2 (Bacteriophage PBS2).
   2341..2436    -  protein_bind   attL4: mutant version of attL; recombination site for the Gateway® LR reaction LR Clonase™
   2462..2480    -  promoter       T7 promoter: promoter for bacteriophage T7 RNA polymerase
   2614..3423    +  CDS            KanR: aminoglycoside phosphotransferase; aph(3')-Ia; confers resistance to kanamycin in bacteria or G418 (Geneticin®) in eukaryotes
   3570..4158    +  rep_origin     ori: high-copy-number ColE1/pMB1/pBR322/pUC origin of replication
