[The description below was written by a language model from this plasmid's Addgene catalogue record and pLannotate feature annotations shown in this document.]
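Description:
E1_pENTR_L1-L4_HD_G1397-DddtoxA-N is a 4.2 kb MultiSite Gateway entry clone used as the first module when assembling ptpTALECD vectors, the TALE-based cytidine deaminases developed for targeted base editing of the Arabidopsis thaliana plastid genome. It is propagated in E. coli as a high-copy plasmid from a ColE1/pUC-type origin and selected with kanamycin through the KanR (aph(3')-Ia) gene. The catalogue lists the backbone as "PINII", although the name and feature layout resemble a pENTR-style entry vector, with rrnB T1/T2 terminators insulating the upstream side of the cassette.

The payload lies between attL1 and attL4, the sites that direct positional, directional recombination with other entry clones and a destination vector in a multi-fragment LR reaction. After attL1, the table shows a short match to an HA epitope tag. Next comes the N-terminal TALE segment (annotated by homology as avrXa10) from the platinum TALEN scaffold. It is followed by a lacZα stuffer carrying the lac promoter and operator plus T7/T3 promoters. This stuffer appears to be a placeholder where a target-specific TALE repeat array would be inserted, but the record does not say so explicitly. Downstream are the C-terminal TALE segment (annotated as avrBs3) and a fragment of Burkholderia cenocepacia DddA, which the name indicates is the N-terminal half of the deaminase split at G1397. The cassette ends with the uracil glycosylase inhibitor UGI, which protects the deaminated base from excision. "HD" in the name probably denotes a repeat-variable diresidue, though this is not defined in the record.

No plant promoter or plastid transit peptide is annotated in this clone. The construct encodes one "hand" of the editor pair; deaminase activity would require the partner hand carrying the complementary DddA half.
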