Addgene plasmid #191585: E1_pENTR_L1-L4_HD_G1397-DddtoxA-N
Purpose: ptpTALECD vector assembly, Entry clone 1 with attL1 and L4
Depositing lab: Shin-ichi Arimura. Depositing organization: The University of Tokyo. Publication: Targeted base editing in the plastid genome of Arabidopsis thaliana. Nakazato I, Okuno M, Yamamoto H, Tamura Y, Itoh T, Shikanai T, Takanashi H, Tsutsumi N, Arimura SI. Nat Plants. 2021 Jul;7(7):906-913. doi: 10.1038/s41477-021-00954-6. Epub 2021 Jul 1. PubMed 34211131.
Backbone
  Vector backbone: PINII
  Vector type: Other
Growth in bacteria
  Bacterial resistance: Kanamycin, 50 μg/mL
  Growth temperature: 37°C
  Growth strain: DH5alpha
  Copy number: High Copy
Gene/Insert
  Gene/Insert name: C and N termini of platinum TALEN, 1/2 a cytidine deaminase domain of DddA of B. cenocepacia, and a uracil glycosylase inhibitor
  Species: Synthetic
  Cloning method: Ligation Independent Cloning
Terms and licenses: Academic/Nonprofit Terms; Industry Terms: Not Available to Industry
Depositor comments: Multisite Gateway entry vector to express one hand of pTALECD-UGI
How to cite: E1_pENTR_L1-L4_HD_G1397-DddtoxA-N was a gift from Shin-ichi Arimura (Addgene plasmid # 191585 ; http://n2t.net/addgene:191585 ; RRID:Addgene_191585)
